Addgene plasmid #118738: pBOB-Lck-GFP
Purpose: To express membrane targeted GFP
Depositing lab: John Cooper. Depositing organization: Washington University in Saint Louis.
Backbone
  Vector backbone: pCSC-SP-PW-GFP
  Vector type: Lentiviral
Growth in bacteria
  Bacterial resistance: Ampicillin, 100 μg/mL
  Growth temperature: 37°C
  Growth strain: NEB Stable
  Copy number: High Copy
Gene/Insert
  Gene/Insert name: Lck domain
  Species: H. sapiens (human)
  Mutation: H8N (see comments)
  Entrez Gene: LCK (a.k.a. IMD22, LSK, YT16, p56lck, pp58lck)
  Promoter: CMV
  Tag / fusion protein: GFP (C terminal on insert)
  Cloning method: Restriction Enzyme; 5′ cloning site Xba I (unknown if destroyed); 3′ cloning site Age I (unknown if destroyed)
Terms and licenses: Academic/Nonprofit Terms; Industry Terms: Not Available to Industry
Depositor comments: Cloned membrane targeting Lck sequence from popular Addgene plasmid #61099. H8N mutation does not affect function.
How to cite: pBOB-Lck-GFP was a gift from John Cooper (Addgene plasmid # 118738 ; http://n2t.net/addgene:118738 ; RRID:Addgene_118738)
