[The description below was written by a language model from this plasmid's Addgene catalogue record and pLannotate feature annotations shown in this document.]
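Description:
pBOB-Lck-GFP is a lentiviral transfer plasmid of about 9.3 kb, built on the pCSC-SP-PW-GFP backbone, for expressing a membrane-targeted GFP in mammalian cells. It is maintained in E. coli through a high-copy ColE1/pUC-type origin with ampicillin resistance. The backbone also carries an f1 origin and an SV40/EM7-driven bleomycin/Zeocin resistance cassette, which lies outside the LTR-flanked region and so would not be transferred with the viral genome.

The viral portion has a third-generation-style layout. A CMV enhancer/promoter fused to a truncated HIV-1 5' LTR drives genomic RNA production in packaging cells. It is followed by the Ψ packaging signal with a partial gag sequence, the Rev response element for Rev-dependent nuclear export, and the cPPT/CTS element, which aids nuclear import of the reverse-transcribed genome.

An internal CMV enhancer/promoter then drives the payload. This is a short N-terminal fragment of human LCK, annotated at only 78 nt, fused through residual polylinker sequence to EGFP at its C-terminus. This N-terminal region of Lck is the part that is acylated to anchor the kinase to the membrane, so the fragment acts as a targeting tag rather than as a functional kinase. It carries an H8N substitution, which the depositor states does not affect function. The targeting sequence was subcloned from an earlier Lck-GFP plasmid between XbaI and AgeI sites.

A WPRE downstream of EGFP enhances transcript expression. The cassette ends in 3' LTR sequences, annotated as an LTR fragment plus a truncated LTR, followed by a bGH polyadenylation signal. The construct is suited to transient transfection or lentiviral transduction to label cell membranes with GFP, for example for imaging cell outlines and morphology.
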