Features (pLannotate 1.2.2; 34 found; start..end, strand, type, name):
     35..151     +  misc_feature   cPPT/CTS: central polypurine tract and central termination sequence of HIV-1
    174..477     +  enhancer       CMV enhancer: human cytomegalovirus immediate early enhancer
    478..681     +  promoter       CMV promoter: human cytomegalovirus (CMV) immediate early promoter
    764..841     +  CDS            LCK (fragment): LCK_HUMAN - Experimental evidence at protein level: Swiss-Prot protein existence level 1. Non-receptor tyrosine-protein kinase that plays an essential role in the selection and maturation of developing T-cells in the thymus and in the function of mature T-cells. Plays a key role in T- cell antigen receptor (TCR)-linked signal transduction pathways. Constitutively associated with the cytoplasmic portions of the CD4 and CD8 surface receptors. Association of the TCR with a peptide antigen- bound MHC complex facilitates the interaction of CD4 and CD8 with MHC class II and class I molecules, respec
    848..885     +  misc_feature   MCS (fragment): multiple cloning site
    899..1618    +  CDS            EGFP: the original enhanced GFP (Yang et al., 1996) mammalian codon-optimized
   1626..1751    +  CDS            nef (fragment): NEF_HV1Z2 - Experimental evidence at protein level: Swiss-Prot protein existence level 1. Extracellular Nef protein targets CD4(+) T-lymphocytes for apoptosis by interacting with CXCR4 surface receptors. From Human immunodeficiency virus type 1 group M subtype D (isolate Z2/CDC-Z34) (HIV-1).
   1754..2342    +  misc_feature   WPRE: woodchuck hepatitis virus posttranscriptional regulatory element
   2359..2427    +  CDS            nef (fragment): NEF_HV1Z2 - Experimental evidence at protein level: Swiss-Prot protein existence level 1. Extracellular Nef protein targets CD4(+) T-lymphocytes for apoptosis by interacting with CXCR4 surface receptors. From Human immunodeficiency virus type 1 group M subtype D (isolate Z2/CDC-Z34) (HIV-1).
   2429..2741    +  LTR            5' LTR (fragment): 5' long terminal repeat (LTR) from HIV-1
   2749..2929    +  LTR            5' LTR (truncated): truncated 5' long terminal repeat (LTR) from HIV-1
   2961..3185    +  polyA_signal   bGH poly(A) signal: bovine growth hormone polyadenylation signal
   3189..3210    +  promoter       SV40 promoter (fragment): SV40 enhancer and early promoter
   3231..3659    +  rep_origin     f1 ori (sequence partly withheld): f1 bacteriophage origin of replication; arrow indicates direction of (+) strand synthesis
   3673..4002    +  promoter       SV40 promoter: SV40 enhancer and early promoter
   4050..4097    +  promoter       EM7 promoter: synthetic bacterial promoter&nbsp
   4116..4490    +  CDS            BleoR: antibiotic-binding protein; Sh ble from Streptoalloteichus hindustanus; confers resistance to bleomycin, phleomycin, and Zeocin™
   4500..4625    +  CDS            ble (fragment): BLE_KLEPN - Experimental evidence at protein level: Swiss-Prot protein existence level 1. Binding protein with a strong affinity to the bleomycin family of antibiotics. Binds to CL990; an antimitotic-antibiotic compound. From Klebsiella pneumoniae.
   4620..4741    +  polyA_signal   SV40 poly(A) signal: SV40 polyadenylation signal
   4814..4830    -  protein_bind   lac operator: The lac repressor binds to the lac operator to inhibit transcription in E. coli. This inhibition can be relieved by adding lactose or isopropyl-β-D-thiogalactopyranoside (IPTG). lac repressor encoded by lacI
   4838..4868    -  promoter       lac promoter: promoter for the E. coli lac operon
   4883..4904    -  protein_bind   CAP binding site: CAP binding activates transcription in the presence of cAMP. E. coli catabolite activator protein
   4917..5009    -  CDS            lacI (fragment): lac repressor; lacI; The lac repressor binds to the lac operator to inhibit transcription in E. coli. This inhibition can be relieved by adding lactose or isopropyl-β-D-thiogalactopyranoside (IPTG).
   5192..5780    -  rep_origin     ori: high-copy-number ColE1/pMB1/pBR322/pUC origin of replication
   5951..6811    -  CDS            AmpR: β-lactamase; bla; confers resistance to ampicillin, carbenicillin, and related antibiotics
   6812..6916    -  promoter       AmpR promoter: bla
   6975..7027    -  misc_feature   bom (fragment): basis of mobility region from pBR322
   7182..7561    +  enhancer       CMV enhancer: human cytomegalovirus immediate early enhancer
   7562..7761    +  promoter       CMV promoter: human cytomegalovirus (CMV) immediate early promoter
   7779..7959    +  LTR            5' LTR (truncated): truncated 5' long terminal repeat (LTR) from HIV-1
   8006..8131    +  misc_feature   HIV-1 Ψ: packaging signal of human immunodeficiency virus type 1
   8115..8478    +  CDS            HIV-1 gag (fragment): gag protein from human immunodeficiency virus 1; gag
   8624..8857    +  misc_feature   RRE: The Rev response element (RRE) of HIV-1 allows for Rev-dependent mRNA export from the nucleus to the cytoplasm.
   9234..31      +  CDS            Rev (fragment) (across the origin): human immunodeficiency virus 1 (HIV-1) Rev protein; rev; enhances nuclear export of unspliced and incompletely spliced viral mRNAs
>Addgene plasmid #118738 | pBOB-Lck-GFP | addgene full sequence | sequence record 229113 | Addgene NGS Result
GAGACAGATCCATTCGATTAGTGAACGGATCAACTTTTAAAAGAAAAGGGGGGATTGGGGGGTACAGTGC
AGGGGAAAGAATAGTAGACATAATAGCAACAGACATACAAACTAAAGAATTACAAAAACAAATTACAAAA
TTCAAAATTTTATCGATAAGCTTGGGAGTTCCGCGTTACATAACTTACGGTAAATGGCCCGCCTGGCTGA
CCGCCCAACGACCCCCGCCCATTGACGTCAATAATGACGTATGTTCCCATAGTAACGCCAATAGGGACTT
TCCATTGACGTCAATGGGTGGAGTATTTACGGTAAACTGCCCACTTGGCAGTACATCAAGTGTATCATAT
GCCAAGTACGCCCCCTATTGACGTCAATGACGGTAAATGGCCCGCCTGGCATTATGCCCAGTACATGACC
TTATGGGACTTTCCTACTTGGCAGTACATCTACGTATTAGTCATCGCTATTACCATGGTGATGCGGTTTT
GGCAGTACATCAATGGGCGTGGATAGCGGTTTGACTCACGGGGATTTCCAAGTCTCCACCCCATTGACGT
CAATGGGAGTTTGTTTTGGCACCAAAATCAACGGGACTTTCCAAAATGTCGTAACAACTCCGCCCCATTG
ACGCAAATGGGCGGTAGGCGTGTACGGTGGGAGGTCTATATAAGCAGAGCTCGTTTAGTGAACCGTCAGA
TCGCCTGGAGACGCCATCCACGCTGTTTTGACCTCCATAGAAGACACCGACTCTAGAGCCACCATGGGCT
GTGGCTGCAGCTCAAACCCTGAAGATGACTGGATGGAGAACATTGACGTGTGTGAGAACTGCCATTATCC
CGGCGGACGAATTCTGCAGTCGACGGTACCGCGGGCCCGGGATCCACCGGTCGCCACCATGGTGAGCAAG
GGCGAGGAGCTGTTCACCGGGGTGGTGCCCATCCTGGTCGAGCTGGACGGCGACGTAAACGGCCACAAGT
TCAGCGTGTCCGGCGAGGGCGAGGGCGATGCCACCTACGGCAAGCTGACCCTGAAGTTCATCTGCACCAC
CGGCAAGCTGCCCGTGCCCTGGCCCACCCTCGTGACCACCCTGACCTACGGCGTGCAGTGCTTCAGCCGC
TACCCCGACCACATGAAGCAGCACGACTTCTTCAAGTCCGCCATGCCCGAAGGCTACGTCCAGGAGCGCA
CCATCTTCTTCAAGGACGACGGCAACTACAAGACCCGCGCCGAGGTGAAGTTCGAGGGCGACACCCTGGT
GAACCGCATCGAGCTGAAGGGCATCGACTTCAAGGAGGACGGCAACATCCTGGGGCACAAGCTGGAGTAC
AACTACAACAGCCACAACGTCTATATCATGGCCGACAAGCAGAAGAACGGCATCAAGGTGAACTTCAAGA
TCCGCCACAACATCGAGGACGGCAGCGTGCAGCTCGCCGACCACTACCAGCAGAACACCCCCATCGGCGA
CGGCCCCGTGCTGCTGCCCGACAACCACTACCTGAGCACCCAGTCCGCCCTGAGCAAAGACCCCAACGAG
AAGCGCGATCACATGGTCCTGCTGGAGTTCGTGACCGCCGCCGGGATCACTCTCGGCATGGACGAGCTGT
ACAAGTAAAGCGGCCGCGTCGAGTTTAAACCTGGAAAAACATGGAGCAATCACAAGTAGCAATACAGCAG
CTACCAATGCTGATTGTGCCTGGCTAGAAGCACAAGAGGAGGAGGAGGTGGGTTTTCCAGTCACACCTCA
GACAATCAACCTCTGGATTACAAAATTTGTGAAAGATTGACTGGTATTCTTAACTATGTTGCTCCTTTTA
CGCTATGTGGATACGCTGCTTTAATGCCTTTGTATCATGCTATTGCTTCCCGTATGGCTTTCATTTTCTC
CTCCTTGTATAAATCCTGGTTGCTGTCTCTTTATGAGGAGTTGTGGCCCGTTGTCAGGCAACGTGGCGTG
GTGTGCACTGTGTTTGCTGACGCAACCCCCACTGGTTGGGGCATTGCCACCACCTGTCAGCTCCTTTCCG
GGACTTTCGCTTTCCCCCTCCCTATTGCCACGGCGGAACTCATCGCCGCCTGCCTTGCCCGCTGCTGGAC
AGGGGCTCGGCTGTTGGGCACTGACAATTCCGTGGTGTTGTCGGGGAAGCTGACGTCCTTTCCATGGCTG
CTCGCCTGTGTTGCCACCTGGATTCTGCGCGGGACGTCCTTCTGCTACGTCCCTTCGGCCCTCAATCCAG
CGGACCTTCCTTCCCGCGGCCTGCTGCCGGCTCTGCGGCCTCTTCCGCGTCTTCGCCTTCGCCCTCAGAC
GAGTCGGATCTCCCTTTGGGCCGCCTCCCCGCCTGGAATTCGAGCTCGGTACCTTTAAGACCAATGACTT
ACAAGGCAGCTGTAGATCTTAGCCACTTTTTAAAAGAAAAGGGGGGACTGGAAGGGCTAATTCACTCCCA
ACGAAGACAAGATATCCTTGATCTGTGGATCTACCACACACAAGGCTACTTCCCTGATTGGCAGAACTAC
ACACCAGGGCCAGGGATCAGATATCCACTGACCTTTGGATGGTGCTACAAGCTAGTACCAGTTGAGCAAG
AGAAGGTAGAAGAAGCCAATGAAGGAGAGAACACCCGCTTGTTACACCCTGTGAGCCTGCATGGGATGGA
TGACCCGGAGAGAGAAGTATTAGAGTGGAGGTTTGACAGCCGCCTAGCATTTCATCACATGGCCCGAGAG
CTGCATCCGGACTGTACTGGGTCTCTCTGGTTAGACCAGATCTGAGCCTGGGAGCTCTCTGGCTAACTAG
GGAACCCACTGCTTAAGCCTCAATAAAGCTTGCCTTGAGTGCTTCAAGTAGTGTGTGCCCGTCTGTTGTG
TGACTCTGGTAACTAGAGATCCCTCAGACCCTTTTAGTCAGTGTGGAAAATCTCTAGCAGGGCCGCTTTA
AACCCGCTGATCAGCCTCGACTGTGCCTTCTAGTTGCCAGCCATCTGTTGTTTGCCCCTCCCCCGTGCCT
TCCTTGACCCTGGAAGGTGCCACTCCCACTGTCCTTTCCTAATAAAATGAGGAAATTGCATCGCATTGTC
TGAGTAGGTGTCATTCTATTCTGGGGGGTGGGGTGGGGCAGGACAGCAAGGGGGAGGATTGGGAAGACAA
TAGCAGGCATGCTGGGGATGCGGTGGGCTCTATGGCTTCTGAGGCGGAAAGAACCAGCTGGGGCTCTAGG
GGGTATCCCC
[124 nt withheld, positions 3231-3354]
C
[91 nt withheld, positions 3356-3446]
A
[49 nt withheld, positions 3448-3496]
CCTTTGACGTTGGAGTCCACGTTCTTT
[37 nt withheld, positions 3524-3560]
ACCCTATCTCGGTCTATTCTTTTGATTTATAAGGGATTTTGCCGATTTCGGCCTATTGGTTAAAAAATGA
GCTGATTTAACAAAAATTTAACGCGAATTAATTCTGTGGAATGTGTGTCAGTTAGGGTGTGGAAAGTCCC
CAGGCTCCCCAGCAGGCAGAAGTATGCAAAGCATGCATCTCAATTAGTCAGCAACCAGGTGTGGAAAGTC
CCCAGGCTCCCCAGCAGGCAGAAGTATGCAAAGCATGCATCTCAATTAGTCAGCAACCATAGTCCCGCCC
CTAACTCCGCCCATCCCGCCCCTAACTCCGCCCAGTTCCGCCCATTCTCCGCCCCATGGCTGACTAATTT
TTTTTATTTATGCAGAGGCCGAGGCCGCCTCTGCCTCTGAGCTATTCCAGAAGTAGTGAGGAGGCTTTTT
TGGAGGCCTAGGCTTTTGCAAAAAGCTCCCGGGAGCTTGTATATCCATTTTCGGATCTGATCAGCACGTG
TTGACAATTAATCATCGGCATAGTATATCGGCATAGTATAATACGACAAGGTGAGGAACTAAACCATGGC
CAAGTTGACCAGTGCCGTTCCGGTGCTCACCGCGCGCGACGTCGCCGGAGCGGTCGAGTTCTGGACCGAC
CGGCTCGGGTTCTCCCGGGACTTCGTGGAGGACGACTTCGCCGGTGTGGTCCGGGACGACGTGACCCTGT
TCATCAGCGCGGTCCAGGACCAGGTGGTGCCGGACAACACCCTGGCCTGGGTGTGGGTGCGCGGCCTGGA
CGAGCTGTACGCCGAGTGGTCGGAGGTCGTGTCCACGAACTTCCGGGACGCCTCCGGGCCGGCCATGACC
GAGATCGGCGAGCAGCCGTGGGGGCGGGAGTTCGCCCTGCGCGACCCGGCCGGCAACTGCGTGCACTTCG
TGGCCGAGGAGCAGGACTGACACGTGCTACGAGATTTCGATTCCACCGCCGCCTTCTATGAAAGGTTGGG
CTTCGGAATCGTTTTCCGGGACGCCGGCTGGATGATCCTCCAGCGCGGGGATCTCATGCTGGAGTTCTTC
GCCCACCCCAACTTGTTTATTGCAGCTTATAATGGTTACAAATAAAGCAATAGCATCACAAATTTCACAA
ATAAAGCATTTTTTTCACTGCATTCTAGTTGTGGTTTGTCCAAACTCATCAATGTATCTTATCATGTCTG
TATACCGTCGACCTCTAGCTAGAGCTTGGCGTAATCATGGTCATAGCTGTTTCCTGTGTGAAATTGTTAT
CCGCTCACAATTCCACACAACATACGAGCCGGAAGCATAAAGTGTAAAGCCTGGGGTGCCTAATGAGTGA
GCTAACTCACATTAATTGCGTTGCGCTCACTGCCCGCTTTCCAGTCGGGAAACCTGTCGTGCCAGCTGCA
TTAATGAATCGGCCAACGCGCGGGGAGAGGCGGTTTGCGTATTGGGCGCTCTTCCGCTTCCTCGCTCACT
GACTCGCTGCGCTCGGTCGTTCGGCTGCGGCGAGCGGTATCAGCTCACTCAAAGGCGGTAATACGGTTAT
CCACAGAATCAGGGGATAACGCAGGAAAGAACATGTGAGCAAAAGGCCAGCAAAAGGCCAGGAACCGTAA
AAAGGCCGCGTTGCTGGCGTTTTTCCATAGGCTCCGCCCCCCTGACGAGCATCACAAAAATCGACGCTCA
AGTCAGAGGTGGCGAAACCCGACAGGACTATAAAGATACCAGGCGTTTCCCCCTGGAAGCTCCCTCGTGC
GCTCTCCTGTTCCGACCCTGCCGCTTACCGGATACCTGTCCGCCTTTCTCCCTTCGGGAAGCGTGGCGCT
TTCTCATAGCTCACGCTGTAGGTATCTCAGTTCGGTGTAGGTCGTTCGCTCCAAGCTGGGCTGTGTGCAC
GAACCCCCCGTTCAGCCCGACCGCTGCGCCTTATCCGGTAACTATCGTCTTGAGTCCAACCCGGTAAGAC
ACGACTTATCGCCACTGGCAGCAGCCACTGGTAACAGGATTAGCAGAGCGAGGTATGTAGGCGGTGCTAC
AGAGTTCTTGAAGTGGTGGCCTAACTACGGCTACACTAGAAGAACAGTATTTGGTATCTGCGCTCTGCTG
AAGCCAGTTACCTTCGGAAAAAGAGTTGGTAGCTCTTGATCCGGCAAACAAACCACCGCTGGTAGCGGTG
GTTTTTTTGTTTGCAAGCAGCAGATTACGCGCAGAAAAAAAGGATCTCAAGAAGATCCTTTGATCTTTTC
TACGGGGTCTGACGCTCAGTGGAACGAAAACTCACGTTAAGGGATTTTGGTCATGAGATTATCAAAAAGG
ATCTTCACCTAGATCCTTTTAAATTAAAAATGAAGTTTTAAATCAATCTAAAGTATATATGAGTAAACTT
GGTCTGACAGTTACCAATGCTTAATCAGTGAGGCACCTATCTCAGCGATCTGTCTATTTCGTTCATCCAT
AGTTGCCTGACTCCCCGTCGTGTAGATAACTACGATACGGGAGGGCTTACCATCTGGCCCCAGTGCTGCA
ATGATACCGCGAGACCCACGCTCACCGGCTCCAGATTTATCAGCAATAAACCAGCCAGCCGGAAGGGCCG
AGCGCAGAAGTGGTCCTGCAACTTTATCCGCCTCCATCCAGTCTATTAATTGTTGCCGGGAAGCTAGAGT
AAGTAGTTCGCCAGTTAATAGTTTGCGCAACGTTGTTGCCATTGCTACAGGCATCGTGGTGTCACGCTCG
TCGTTTGGTATGGCTTCATTCAGCTCCGGTTCCCAACGATCAAGGCGAGTTACATGATCCCCCATGTTGT
GCAAAAAAGCGGTTAGCTCCTTCGGTCCTCCGATCGTTGTCAGAAGTAAGTTGGCCGCAGTGTTATCACT
CATGGTTATGGCAGCACTGCATAATTCTCTTACTGTCATGCCATCCGTAAGATGCTTTTCTGTGACTGGT
GAGTACTCAACCAAGTCATTCTGAGAATAGTGTATGCGGCGACCGAGTTGCTCTTGCCCGGCGTCAATAC
GGGATAATACCGCGCCACATAGCAGAACTTTAAAAGTGCTCATCATTGGAAAACGTTCTTCGGGGCGAAA
ACTCTCAAGGATCTTACCGCTGTTGAGATCCAGTTCGATGTAACCCACTCGTGCACCCAACTGATCTTCA
GCATCTTTTACTTTCACCAGCGTTTCTGGGTGAGCAAAAACAGGAAGGCAAAATGCCGCAAAAAAGGGAA
TAAGGGCGACACGGAAATGTTGAATACTCATACTCTTCCTTTTTCAATATTATTGAAGCATTTATCAGGG
TTATTGTCTCATGAGCGGATACATATTTGAATGTATTTAGAAAAATAAACAAATAGGGGTTCCGCGCACA
TTTCCCCGAAAAGTGCCACCTGACGTCGACGGATCGGGAGATCTCCCGATCCCCTATGGTGCACTCTCAG
TACAATCTGCTCTGATGCCGCATAGTTAAGCCAGTATCTGCTCCCTGCTTGTGTGTTGGAGGTCGCTGAG
TAGTGCGCGAGCAAAATTTAAGCTACAACAAGGCAAGGCTTGACCGACAATTGCATGAAGAATCTGCTTA
GGGTTAGGCGTTTTGCGCTGCTTCGCGATGTACGGGCCAGATATACGCGTTGACATTGATTATTGACTAG
TTATTAATAGTAATCAATTACGGGGTCATTAGTTCATAGCCCATATATGGAGTTCCGCGTTACATAACTT
ACGGTAAATGGCCCGCCTGGCTGACCGCCCAACGACCCCCGCCCATTGACGTCAATAATGACGTATGTTC
CCATAGTAACGCCAATAGGGACTTTCCATTGACGTCAATGGGTGGAGTATTTACGGTAAACTGCCCACTT
GGCAGTACATCAAGTGTATCATATGCCAAGTACGCCCCCTATTGACGTCAATGACGGTAAATGGCCCGCC
TGGCATTATGCCCAGTACATGACCTTATGGGACTTTCCTACTTGGCAGTACATCTACGTATTAGTCATCG
CTATTACCATGGTGATGCGGTTTTGGCAGTACATCAATGGGCGTGGATAGCGGTTTGACTCACGGGGATT
TCCAAGTCTCCACCCCATTGACGTCAATGGGAGTTTGTTTTGGCACCAAAATCAACGGGACTTTCCAAAA
TGTCGTAACAACTCCGCCCCATTGACGCAAATGGGCGGTAGGCGTGTACGGTGGGAGGTCTATATAAGCA
GCGCGTTTTGCCTGTACTGGGTCTCTCTGGTTAGACCAGATCTGAGCCTGGGAGCTCTCTGGCTAACTAG
GGAACCCACTGCTTAAGCCTCAATAAAGCTTGCCTTGAGTGCTTCAAGTAGTGTGTGCCCGTCTGTTGTG
TGACTCTGGTAACTAGAGATCCCTCAGACCCTTTTAGTCAGTGTGGAAAATCTCTAGCAGTGGCGCCCGA
ACAGGGACTTGAAAGCGAAAGGGAAACCAGAGGAGCTCTCTCGACGCAGGACTCGGCTTGCTGAAGCGCG
CACGGCAAGAGGCGAGGGGCGGCGACTGGTGAGTACGCCAAAAATTTTGACTAGCGGAGGCTAGAAGGAG
AGAGATGGGTGCGAGAGCGTCAGTATTAAGCGGGGGAGAATTAGATCGCGATGGGAAAAAATTCGGTTAA
GGCCAGGGGGAAAGAAAAAATATAAATTAAAACATATAGTATGGGCAAGCAGGGAGCTAGAACGATTCGC
AGTTAATCCTGGCCTGTTAGAAACATCAGAAGGCTGTAGACAAATACTGGGACAGCTACAACCATCCCTT
CAGACAGGATCAGAAGAACTTAGATCATTATATAATACAGTAGCAACCCTCTATTGTGTGCATCAAAGGA
TAGAGATAAAAGACACCAAGGAAGCTTTAGACAAGATAGAGGAAGAGCAAAACAAAAGTAAGACCACCGC
ACAGCAAGCGGCCGCTGATCTTCAGACCTGGAGGAGGAGATATGAGGGACAATTGGAGAAGTGAATTATA
TAAATATAAAGTAGTAAAAATTGAACCATTAGGAGTAGCACCCACCAAGGCAAAGAGAAGAGTGGTGCAG
AGAGAAAAAAGAGCAGTGGGAATAGGAGCTTTGTTCCTTGGGTTCTTGGGAGCAGCAGGAAGCACTATGG
GCGCAGCGTCAATGACGCTGACGGTACAGGCCAGACAATTATTGTCTGGTATAGTGCAGCAGCAGAACAA
TTTGCTGAGGGCTATTGAGGCGCAACAGCATCTGTTGCAACTCACAGTCTGGGGCATCAAGCAGCTCCAG
GCAAGAATCCTGGCTGTGGAAAGATACCTAAAGGATCAACAGCTCCTGGGGATTTGGGGTTGCTCTGGAA
AACTCATTTGCACCACTGCTGTGCCTTGGAATGCTAGTTGGAGTAATAAATCTCTGGAACAGATTTGGAA
TCACACGACCTGGATGGAGTGGGACAGAGAAATTAACAATTACACAAGCTTAATACACTCCTTAATTGAA
GAATCGCAAAACCAGCAAGAAAAGAATGAACAAGAATTATTGGAATTAGATAAATGGGCAAGTTTGTGGA
ATTGGTTTAACATAACAAATTGGCTGTGGTATATAAAATTATTCATAATGATAGTAGGAGGCTTGGTAGG
TTTAAGAATAGTTTTTGCTGTACTTTCTATAGTGAATAGAGTTAGGCAGGGATATTCACCATTATCGTTT
CAGACCCACCTCCCAACCCCGAGGGGACCCGACAGGCCCGAAGGAATAGAAGAAGAAGGTGGAGAGAGAG
ACA
